Addgene plasmid #56317: mCitrine-LC-Myosin-N-7
Purpose: Localization: Light Chain Myosin, Excitation: 516, Emission: 529
Depositing lab: Michael Davidson. Depositing organization: Florida State University, Tallahassee.
Backbone
  Vector backbone: mCitrine-N1
  Backbone size w/o insert (bp): 4750
  Vector type: Mammalian Expression
  Selectable markers: Neomycin (select with G418)
Growth in bacteria
  Bacterial resistance: Kanamycin, 50 μg/mL
  Growth temperature: 37°C
  Growth strain: DH5alpha
  Copy number: High Copy
Gene/Insert
  Gene/Insert name: LC-Myosin (alt name: NM_172118.1)
  Species: M. musculus (mouse)
  Promoter: CMV
  Tag / fusion protein: mCitrine (C terminal on backbone)
  Cloning method: Unknown
  Sequencing primers: 5′ CMV-F; 3′ SV40pA-R
Terms and licenses: Academic/Nonprofit Terms; Industry Terms
Depositor comments: . Excitation = 516; Emission = 529
How to cite: mCitrine-LC-Myosin-N-7 was a gift from Michael Davidson (Addgene plasmid # 56317 ; http://n2t.net/addgene:56317 ; RRID:Addgene_56317)
