[The description below was written by a language model from this plasmid's Addgene catalogue record and pLannotate feature annotations shown in this document.]
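Description:
mCitrine-LC-Myosin-N-7 is a mammalian expression plasmid built on the mCitrine-N1 backbone, designed to produce a fluorescently tagged myosin light chain for live-cell localization imaging. The sequenced record is about 5.2 kb. It is maintained in E. coli as a high-copy plasmid through a ColE1/pUC-type origin and also carries an f1 origin, which allows single-stranded DNA production. A single NeoR/KanR (Tn5 aminoglycoside phosphotransferase) gene serves both hosts. A bacterial bla-type promoter drives it for kanamycin selection, while the SV40 enhancer/early promoter drives it in mammalian cells for G418 selection of stable lines, with an HSV TK polyadenylation signal downstream. The short ble, bGH poly(A) and SV40 large T antigen matches in the feature table are fragments, most likely incidental annotation hits rather than functional elements.

The payload is the mouse Myl9 coding sequence, which encodes a myosin regulatory light chain whose phosphorylation regulates smooth muscle and nonmuscle contractility. It sits downstream of the human CMV immediate early enhancer and promoter and a remnant of the multiple cloning site. Myl9 is followed, after a short linker-sized gap, by mCitrine, a constitutively fluorescent yellow protein derived from Aequorea victoria, so the fluorophore lies at the C terminus of the light chain. An SV40 polyadenylation signal terminates the transcript. The "N-7" in the name probably refers to this orientation and linker length, although the record does not say so. The catalogued excitation and emission values are 516 and 529 nm. The fusion is intended as a marker for light chain myosin localization in transfected mammalian cells.
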