Features (pLannotate 1.2.2; 16 found; start..end, strand, type, name):
      1..304     +  enhancer       CMV enhancer: human cytomegalovirus immediate early enhancer
    305..508     +  promoter       CMV promoter: human cytomegalovirus (CMV) immediate early promoter
    531..567     +  misc_feature   MCS (fragment): multiple cloning site
    568..1083    +  CDS            Myl9: MYL9_MOUSE - Also known as Myrl2. Experimental evidence at protein level: Swiss-Prot protein existence level 1. Myosin regulatory subunit that plays an important role in regulation of both smooth muscle and nonmuscle cell contractile activity via its phosphorylation. Implicated in cytokinesis, receptor capping, and cell locomotion (By similarity). In myoblasts, regulates PIEZO1-dependent cortical actomyosin assembly involved in myotube formation (PubMed:29799007). From Mus musculus (Mouse).
   1105..1821    +  CDS            mCitrine: mCitrine is a basic (constitutively fluorescent) yellow fluorescent protein published in 2001, derived from Aequorea victoria.
   1840..1923    +  CDS            large T antigen (fragment): large T antigen from SV40 (simian virus 40)
   1946..2067    +  polyA_signal   SV40 poly(A) signal: SV40 polyadenylation signal
   2101..2529    -  rep_origin     f1 ori (sequence partly withheld): f1 bacteriophage origin of replication; arrow indicates direction of (+) strand synthesis
   2556..2660    +  promoter       AmpR promoter: bla
   2662..3019    +  promoter       SV40 promoter: SV40 enhancer and early promoter
   3054..3848    +  CDS            NeoR/KanR: aminoglycoside phosphotransferase from Tn5; aph(3')-II (or nptII); confers resistance to neomycin, kanamycin, and G418 (Geneticin®)
   3869..4021    +  CDS            ble (fragment): BLE_KLEPN - Experimental evidence at protein level: Swiss-Prot protein existence level 1. Binding protein with a strong affinity to the bleomycin family of antibiotics. Binds to CL990; an antimitotic-antibiotic compound. From Klebsiella pneumoniae.
   4080..4127    +  polyA_signal   HSV TK poly(A) signal: herpes simplex virus thymidine kinase polyadenylation signal (Cole and Stacy, 1985)
   4218..4234    -  polyA_signal   bGH poly(A) signal (fragment): bovine growth hormone polyadenylation signal
   4456..5044    +  rep_origin     ori: high-copy-number ColE1/pMB1/pBR322/pUC origin of replication
   5159..5218    +  enhancer       CMV enhancer (fragment): human cytomegalovirus immediate early enhancer
>Addgene plasmid #56317 | mCitrine-LC-Myosin-N-7 | addgene full sequence | sequence record 181710 | Addgene NGS Result
CGTTACATAACTTACGGTAAATGGCCCGCCTGGCTGACCGCCCAACGACCCCCGCCCATTGACGTCAATA
ATGACGTATGTTCCCATAGTAACGCCAATAGGGACTTTCCATTGACGTCAATGGGTGGAGTATTTACGGT
AAACTGCCCACTTGGCAGTACATCAAGTGTATCATATGCCAAGTACGCCCCCTATTGACGTCAATGACGG
TAAATGGCCCGCCTGGCATTATGCCCAGTACATGACCTTATGGGACTTTCCTACTTGGCAGTACATCTAC
GTATTAGTCATCGCTATTACCATGGTGATGCGGTTTTGGCAGTACATCAATGGGCGTGGATAGCGGTTTG
ACTCACGGGGATTTCCAAGTCTCCACCCCATTGACGTCAATGGGAGTTTGTTTTGGCACCAAAATCAACG
GGACTTTCCAAAATGTCGTAACAACTCCGCCCCATTGACGCAAATGGGCGGTAGGCGTGTACGGTGGGAG
GTCTATATAAGCAGAGCTGGTTTAGTGAACCGTCAGATCCGCTAGCGCTACCGGACTCAGATCTCGAGCT
CAAGCTTATGTCGAGCAAGAGAGCCAAGGCCAAGACCACCAAGAAGAGGCCCCAGAGGGCTACGTCCAAT
GTCTTCGCCATGTTTGACCAGTCCCAGATCCAGGAGTTTAAGGAGGCCTTCAACATGATTGATCAGAACC
GCGATGGCTTCATTGATAAGGAGGACCTGCACGACATGTTGGCCTCTCTGGGGAAGAACCCCACAGACGA
GTACCTGGAGGGCATGATGAACGAGGCGCCAGGGCCCATCAACTTCACCATGTTCCTCACAATGTTTGGG
GAGAAGCTGAACGGCACAGACCCCGAGGATGTGATCCGCAATGCCTTTGCCTGCTTTGATGAGGAGGCCT
CAGGCTTCATCCACGAGGACCACCTGAGGGAGCTGCTCACCACCATGGGCGACCGATTCACGGATGAGGA
GGTGGACGAGATGTACCGCGAGGCACCCATTGATAAGAAGGGCAACTTCAACTACGTGGAGTTCACTCGC
ATCCTCAAACACGGCGCCAAGGACAAGGACGACCTGGATCCACCGGTCGCCACCATGGTGAGCAAGGGCG
AGGAGCTGTTCACCGGGGTGGTGCCCATCCTGGTCGAGCTGGACGGCGACGTAAACGGCCACAAGTTCAG
CGTGTCCGGCGAGGGCGAGGGCGATGCCACCTACGGCAAGCTGACCCTGAAGTTCATCTGCACCACCGGC
AAGCTGCCCGTGCCCTGGCCCACCCTCGTGACCACCTTCGGCTACGGCCTGATGTGCTTCGCCCGCTACC
CCGACCACATGAAGCAGCACGACTTCTTCAAGTCCGCCATGCCCGAAGGCTACGTCCAGGAGCGCACCAT
CTTCTTCAAGGACGACGGCAACTACAAGACCCGCGCCGAGGTGAAGTTCGAGGGCGACACCCTGGTGAAC
CGCATCGAGCTGAAGGGCATCGACTTCAAGGAGGACGGCAACATCCTGGGGCACAAGCTGGAGTACAACT
ACAACAGCCACAACGTCTATATCATGGCCGACAAGCAGAAGAACGGCATCAAGGTGAACTTCAAGATCCG
CCACAACATCGAGGACGGCAGCGTGCAGCTCGCCGACCACTACCAGCAGAACACCCCCATCGGCGACGGC
CCCGTGCTGCTGCCCGACAACCACTACCTGAGCTACCAGTCCAAGCTGAGCAAAGACCCCAACGAGAAGC
GCGATCACATGGTCCTGCTGGAGTTCGTGACCGCCGCCGGGATCACTCTCGGCATGGACGAGCTGTACAA
GTAAGCGGCCGCGACTCTAGATCATAATCAGCCATACCACATTTGTAGAGGTTTTACTTGCTTTAAAAAA
CCTCCCACACCTCCCCCTGAACCTGAAACATAAAATGAATGCAATTGTTGTTGTTAACTTGTTTATTGCA
GCTTATAATGGTTACAAATAAAGCAATAGCATCACAAATTTCACAAATAAAGCATTTTTTTCACTGCATT
CTAGTTGTGGTTTGTCCAAACTCATCAATGTATCTTAAGGCGTAAATTGTAAGCGTTAATATTTTGTTAA
AATTCGCGTTAAATTTTTGTTAAATCAGCTCATTTTTTAACCAATAGGCCGAAATCGGCAAAATCCCTTA
TAAATCAAAAGAATAGACCGAGATAGGGT
[37 nt withheld, positions 2200-2236]
AAAGAACGTGGACTCCAACGTCAAAGG
[49 nt withheld, positions 2264-2312]
T
[91 nt withheld, positions 2314-2404]
G
[124 nt withheld, positions 2406-2529]
CAGGTGGCACTTTTCGGGGAAATGTGCGCGGAACCCCTATTTGTTTATTTTTCTAAATACATTCAAATAT
GTATCCGCTCATGAGACAATAACCCTGATAAATGCTTCAATAATATTGAAAAAGGAAGAGTCCTGAGGCG
GAAAGAACCAGCTGTGGAATGTGTGTCAGTTAGGGTGTGGAAAGTCCCCAGGCTCCCCAGCAGGCAGAAG
TATGCAAAGCATGCATCTCAATTAGTCAGCAACCAGGTGTGGAAAGTCCCCAGGCTCCCCAGCAGGCAGA
AGTATGCAAAGCATGCATCTCAATTAGTCAGCAACCATAGTCCCGCCCCTAACTCCGCCCATCCCGCCCC
TAACTCCGCCCAGTTCCGCCCATTCTCCGCCCCATGGCTGACTAATTTTTTTTATTTATGCAGAGGCCGA
GGCCGCCTCGGCCTCTGAGCTATTCCAGAAGTAGTGAGGAGGCTTTTTTGGAGGCCTAGGCTTTTGCAAA
GATCGATCAAGAGACAGGATGAGGATCGTTTCGCATGATTGAACAAGATGGATTGCACGCAGGTTCTCCG
GCCGCTTGGGTGGAGAGGCTATTCGGCTATGACTGGGCACAACAGACAATCGGCTGCTCTGATGCCGCCG
TGTTCCGGCTGTCAGCGCAGGGGCGCCCGGTTCTTTTTGTCAAGACCGACCTGTCCGGTGCCCTGAATGA
ACTGCAAGACGAGGCAGCGCGGCTATCGTGGCTGGCCACGACGGGCGTTCCTTGCGCAGCTGTGCTCGAC
GTTGTCACTGAAGCGGGAAGGGACTGGCTGCTATTGGGCGAAGTGCCGGGGCAGGATCTCCTGTCATCTC
ACCTTGCTCCTGCCGAGAAAGTATCCATCATGGCTGATGCAATGCGGCGGCTGCATACGCTTGATCCGGC
TACCTGCCCATTCGACCACCAAGCGAAACATCGCATCGAGCGAGCACGTACTCGGATGGAAGCCGGTCTT
GTCGATCAGGATGATCTGGACGAAGAGCATCAGGGGCTCGCGCCAGCCGAACTGTTCGCCAGGCTCAAGG
CGAGCATGCCCGACGGCGAGGATCTCGTCGTGACCCATGGCGATGCCTGCTTGCCGAATATCATGGTGGA
AAATGGCCGCTTTTCTGGATTCATCGACTGTGGCCGGCTGGGTGTGGCGGACCGCTATCAGGACATAGCG
TTGGCTACCCGTGATATTGCTGAAGAGCTTGGCGGCGAATGGGCTGACCGCTTCCTCGTGCTTTACGGTA
TCGCCGCTCCCGATTCGCAGCGCATCGCCTTCTATCGCCTTCTTGACGAGTTCTTCTGAGCGGGACTCTG
GGGTTCGAAATGACCGACCAAGCGACGCCCAACCTGCCATCACGAGATTTCGATTCCACCGCCGCCTTCT
ATGAAAGGTTGGGCTTCGGAATCGTTTTCCGGGACGCCGGCTGGATGATCCTCCAGCGCGGGGATCTCAT
GCTGGAGTTCTTCGCCCACCCTAGGGGGAGGCTAACTGAAACACGGAAGGAGACAATACCGGAAGGAACC
CGCGCTATGACGGCAATAAAAAGACAGAATAAAACGCACGGTGTTGGGTCGTTTGTTCATAAACGCGGGG
TTCGGTCCCAGGGCTGGCACTCTGTCGATACCCCACCGAGACCCCATTGGGGCCAATACGCCCGCGTTTC
TTCCTTTTCCCCACCCCACCCCCCAAGTTCGGGTGAAGGCCCAGGGCTCGCAGCCAACGTCGGGGCGGCA
GGCCCTGCCATAGCCTCAGGTTACTCATATATACTTTAGATTGATTTAAAACTTCATTTTTAATTTAAAA
GGATCTAGGTGAAGATCCTTTTTGATAATCTCATGACCAAAATCCCTTAACGTGAGTTTTCGTTCCACTG
AGCGTCAGACCCCGTAGAAAAGATCAAAGGATCTTCTTGAGATCCTTTTTTTCTGCGCGTAATCTGCTGC
TTGCAAACAAAAAAACCACCGCTACCAGCGGTGGTTTGTTTGCCGGATCAAGAGCTACCAACTCTTTTTC
CGAAGGTAACTGGCTTCAGCAGAGCGCAGATACCAAATACTGTTCTTCTAGTGTAGCCGTAGTTAGGCCA
CCACTTCAAGAACTCTGTAGCACCGCCTACATACCTCGCTCTGCTAATCCTGTTACCAGTGGCTGCTGCC
AGTGGCGATAAGTCGTGTCTTACCGGGTTGGACTCAAGACGATAGTTACCGGATAAGGCGCAGCGGTCGG
GCTGAACGGGGGGTTCGTGCACACAGCCCAGCTTGGAGCGAACGACCTACACCGAACTGAGATACCTACA
GCGTGAGCTATGAGAAAGCGCCACGCTTCCCGAAGGGAGAAAGGCGGACAGGTATCCGGTAAGCGGCAGG
GTCGGAACAGGAGAGCGCACGAGGGAGCTTCCAGGGGGAAACGCCTGGTATCTTTATAGTCCTGTCGGGT
TTCGCCACCTCTGACTTGAGCGTCGATTTTTGTGATGCTCGTCAGGGGGGCGGAGCCTATGGAAAAACGC
CAGCAACGCGGCCTTTTTACGGTTCCTGGCCTTTTGCTGGCCTTTTGCTCACATGTTCTTTCCTGCGTTA
TCCCCTGATTCTGTGGATAACCGTATTACCGCCATGCATTAGTTATTAATAGTAATCAATTACGGGGTCA
TTAGTTCATAGCCCATATATGGAGTTCCG
