>Addgene plasmid #56317 | mCitrine-LC-Myosin-N-7 | depositor partial sequence | sequence record 87219 | insert sequence
GCTAGCGCTACCGGACTCAGATCTCGAGCTCAAGCTTATGTCGAGCAAGAGAGCCAAGGCCAAGACCACC
AAGAAGAGGCCCCAGAGGGCTACGTCCAATGTCTTCGCCATGTTTGACCAGTCCCAGATCCAGGAGTTTA
AGGAGGCCTTCAACATGATTGATCAGAACCGCGATGGCTTCATTGATAAGGAGGACCTGCACGACATGTT
GGCCTCTCTGGGGAAGAACCCCACAGACGAGTACCTGGAGGGCATGATGAACGAGGCGCCAGGGCCCATC
AACTTCACCATGTTCCTCACAATGTTTGGGGAGAAGCTGAACGGCACAGACCCCGAGGATGTGATCCGCA
ATGCCTTTGCCTGCTTTGATGAGGAGGCCTCAGGCTTCATCCACGAGGACCACCTGAGGGAGCTGCTCAC
CACCATGGGCGACCGATTCACGGATGAGGAGGTGGACGAGATGTACCGCGAGGCACCCATTGATAAGAAG
GGCAACTTCAACTACGTGGAGTTCACTCGCATCCTCAAACACGGCGCCAAGGACAAGGACGACCTGGATC
CACCGGTCGCCACCATGGTGAGCAAGGGCGAGGAGCTGTTCACCGGGGTGGTGCCCATCCTGGTCGAGCT
GGACGGCGACGTAAACGGCCACAAGTTCAGCGTGTCCGGCGAGGGCGAGGGCGATGCCACCTACGGCAAG
CTGACCCTGAAGTTCATCTGCACCACCGGCAAGCTGCCCGTGCCCTGGCCCACCCTCGTGACCACCTTCG
GCTACGGCCTGATGTGCTTCGCCCGCTACCCCGACCACATGAAGCAGCACGACTTCTTCAAGTCCGCCAT
GCCCGAAGGCTACGTCCAGGAGCGCACCATCTTCTTCAAGGACGACGGCAACTACAAGACCCGCGCCGAG
GTGAAGTTCGAGGGCGACACCCTGGTGAACCGCATCGAGCTGAAGGGCATCGACTTCAAGGAGGACGGCA
ACATCCTGGGGCACAAGCTGGAGTACAACTACAACAGCCACAACGTCTATATCATGGCCGACAAGCAGAA
GAACGGCATCAAGGTGAACTTCAAGATCCGCCACAACATCGAGGACGGCAGCGTGCAGCTCGCCGACCAC
TACCAGCAGAACACCCCCATCGGCGACGGCCCCGTGCTGCTGCCCGACAACCACTACCTGAGCTACCAGT
CCAAGCTGAGCAAAGACCCCAACGAGAAGCGCGATCACATGGTCCTGCTGGAGTTCGTGACCGCCGCCGG
GATCACTCTCGGCATGGACGAGCTGTACAAGTAAGCGGCCGCGACTCTAGATCATAATCA
